Addgene plasmid #80112: pCMV-EPN20 (deltaL)
Purpose: Late2(delta)-4GS-I3-01-myc-PH
Depositing lab: Neil King. Depositing organization: University of Washington. Publication: Designed proteins induce the formation of nanocage-containing extracellular vesicles. Votteler J, Ogohara C, Yi S, Hsia Y, Nattermann U, Belnap DM, King NP, Sundquist WI. Nature. 2016 Dec 8;540(7632):292-295. doi: 10.1038/nature20607. Epub 2016 Nov 30. PubMed 27919066.
Backbone
  Vector backbone: pCMV
  Backbone size w/o insert (bp): 5443
  Modifications to backbone: Inserts were cloned into the Kpn1 and Xho1 sites
  Vector type: Mammalian Expression, Bacterial Expression
  Selectable markers: Neomycin (select with G418)
Growth in bacteria
  Bacterial resistance: Ampicillin, 100 μg/mL
  Growth temperature: 37°C
  Growth strain: DH5alpha
  Copy number: High Copy
Gene/Insert
  Gene/Insert name: EPN-20 (L1)
Terms and licenses: Academic/Nonprofit Terms; Industry Terms: Not Available to Industry
How to cite: pCMV-EPN20 (deltaL) was a gift from Neil King (Addgene plasmid # 80112 ; http://n2t.net/addgene:80112 ; RRID:Addgene_80112)
