[The description below was written by a language model from this plasmid's Addgene catalogue record.]
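Description:
pCMV-EPN20 (deltaL) is a mammalian expression plasmid built on a pCMV backbone (about 5.4 kb without insert), with the coding insert cloned between the KpnI and XhoI sites. It is maintained in E. coli as a high-copy plasmid under ampicillin selection, and it carries a neomycin resistance marker that allows G418 selection of transfected mammalian cells. The record lists the vector type as both mammalian and bacterial expression. The backbone name implies that a CMV promoter drives the insert, but no feature table is provided, so the promoter, polyadenylation signal and origins of replication are not explicitly documented.

The insert, listed as EPN-20 (L1), encodes a designed fusion protein whose architecture is recorded as Late2(delta)-4GS-I3-01-myc-PH. From N- to C-terminus this comprises a late-domain element in deleted or inactivated form, a glycine-serine linker, the computationally designed self-assembling nanocage subunit I3-01, a myc epitope tag for detection, and a PH (pleckstrin homology) domain, a module type that generally mediates binding to membrane phosphoinositides. The associated work concerns designed proteins that induce release of nanocage-containing extracellular vesicles ("enveloped protein nanocages"), which combine membrane binding, self-assembly and a viral-type late domain of the kind that recruits the cellular ESCRT budding machinery. The "deltaL" designation indicates that the late-domain function is removed here, so the construct most plausibly serves as a negative control for testing whether that element is required for vesicle release. The record does not state this use explicitly, nor does it give the source of the PH domain or the exact nature of the late-domain deletion.
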