>Addgene plasmid #80112 | pCMV-EPN20 (deltaL) | depositor partial sequence | sequence record 150610 | EPN-20 (L1)
CTAGAATTATCGATCCGGAGGTACCATGCGCCGCGTGATCCTGGCAGCTGCGGCAGCTGAATATATGGAA
GCGATTTACCCAGTTCGCGGTAGCGGTAGCAAGATCGAAGAGCTGTTCAAGAAACACAAGATCGTTGCCG
TGCTGCGTGCCAATAGTGTGGAAGAAGCGAAAAAGAAAGCGCTGGCGGTTTTCCTGGGCGGCGTTCATCT
GATTGAAATTACCTTTACCGTGCCGGATGCGGATACCGTGATTAAGGAACTGAGCTTTCTGAAGGAAATG
GGCGCGATTATTGGTGCGGGCACCGTGACCAGCGTGGAGCAGTGCCGTAAAGCGGTGGAAAGTGGCGCCG
AATTCATTGTGAGTCCGCACCTGGACGAGGAAATTAGCCAATTTTGCAAGGAGAAGGGTGTGTTCTATAT
GCCAGGCGTTATGACCCCGACCGAACTGGTGAAAGCCATGAAACTGGGCCATACCATCTTAAAACTGTTT
CCGGGTGAGGTGGTGGGTCCGCAGTTTGTTAAAGCGATGAAAGGTCCGTTTCCGAATGTGAAATTTGTGC
CAACCGGCGGTGTTAATCTGGACAATGTGTGCGAATGGTTCAAAGCGGGCGTGCTGGCCGTGGGCGTGGG
CAGCGCGTTAGTGAAAGGCACCCCGGTGGAAGTGGCGGAAAAGGCCAAGGCGTTCGTTGAGAAGATTCGT
GGCTGCACCGAACAGAAGCTGATCTCCGAAGAAGACCTGCACGGTCTGCAGGACGACCCGGACCTGCAAG
CACTGCTCAAGGGCAGCCAGCTGCTGAAAGTTAAATCTTCTTCTTGGCGTCGTGAACGTTTCTACAAACT
CCAGGAGGACTGCAAAACCATCTGGCAGGAATCCCGTAAAGTTATGCGTTCTCCGGAATCTCAGCTGTTC
TCTATCGAAGACATCCAGGAAGTTCGTATGGGTCACCGTACCGAAGGTCTGGAAAAATTCGCGCGTGACA
TCCCGGAAGACCGTTGCTTCTCCATCGTTTTCAAAGACCAGCGTAACACCCTGGACCTGATCGCGCCGTC
TCCGGCGGACGCGCAGCACTGGGTTCAGGGTCTGCGTAAAATCATCCACCACTCTGGTTCTATGGACCAA
CGTCAGAAATGACTCGAGAAGCTTGCTAGCAGATCTT
