>Addgene plasmid #80112 | pCMV-EPN20 (deltaL) | addgene partial sequence | sequence record 162543 | CMV-F 5'-CGCAAATGGGCGGTAGGCGTG-3'
CTCTCTGGCTAACTAGAGAACCCACTGCTTACTGGCTTATCGAAATTAATACGACTCACTATAGGGAGAC
CCAAGCTGGCTAGCGTTTAAACGGGCCCTCTAGAATTATCGATCCGGAGGTACCATGCGCCGCGTGATCC
TGGCAGCTGCGGCAGCTGAATATATGGAAGCGATTTACCCAGTTCGCGGTAGCGGTAGCAAGATCGAAGA
GCTGTTCAAGAAACACAAGATCGTTGCCGTGCTGCGTGCCAATAGTGTGGAAGAAGCGAAAAAGAAAGCG
CTGGCGGTTTTCCTGGGCGGCGTTCATCTGATTGAAATTACCTTTACCGTGCCGGATGCGGATACCGTGA
TTAAGGAACTGAGCTTTCTGAAGGAAATGGGCGCGATTATTGGTGCGGGCACCGTGACCAGCGTGGAGCA
GTGCCGTAAAGCGGTGGAAAGTGGCGCCGAATTCATTGTGAGTCCGCACCTGGACGAGGAAATTAGCCAA
TTTTGCAAGGAGAAGGGTGTGTTCTATATGCCAGGCGTTATGACCCCGACCGAACTGGTGAAAGCCATGA
AACTGGGCCATACCATCTTAAAACTGTTTCCGGGTGAGGTGGTGGGTCCGCAGTTTGTTAAAGCGATGAA
AGGTCCGTTTCCGAATGTGAAATTTGTGCCAACCGGCGGTGTTAATCTGGACAATGTGTGCGAATGGTTC
AAAGCGGGCGTGCTGGCCGTGGGCGTGGGCAGCGCGTTAGTGAAAGGCACCCCGGTGGAAGTGGCGGAAA
AGGCCAAGGCGTTCGTTGAGAAGATTCGTGGCTGCACCGAACAGAAGCTGATCTCCGAAGAAGACCTGCA
CGGTCTGCAGGACGACCCGGACCTGCAAGCACTGCTCAAGGGCAGCCAGCTGCTGAAAGTTAAATCTTCT
TCTTGGCGTCGTGAACGTTTCTACAAACTCCAGGAGGACTGCAAAACCATCTGGCAGGAATCCCGTAAAG
TTATGCGTTCTCCGGAATCTCAGCTGTTCTCTATC
