>Addgene plasmid #80112 | pCMV-EPN20 (deltaL) | addgene partial sequence | sequence record 162544 | Bglob-pA-R 5'-ttttggcagagggaaaaaga-3'
ATTTCTGACGTTGGTCCATAGAACCAGAGTGGTGGATGATTTTACGCAGACCCTGAACCCAGTGCTGCGC
GTCCGCCGGAGACGGCGCGATCAGGTCCAGGGTGTTACGCTGGTCTTTGAAAACGATGGAGAAGCAACGG
TCTTCCGGGATGTCACGCGCGAATTTTTCCAGACCTTCGGTACGGTGACCCATACGAACTTCCTGGATGT
CTTCGATAGAGAACAGCTGAGATTCCGGAGAACGCATAACTTTACGGGATTCCTGCCAGATGGTTTTGCA
GTCCTCCTGGAGTTTGTAGAAACGTTCACGACGCCAAGAAGAAGATTTAACTTTCAGCAGCTGGCTGCCC
TTGAGCAGTGCTTGCAGGTCCGGGTCGTCCTGCAGACCGTGCAGGTCTTCTTCGGAGATCAGCTTCTGTT
CGGTGCAGCCACGAATCTTCTCAACGAACGCCTTGGCCTTTTCCGCCACTTCCACCGGGGTGCCTTTCAC
TAACGCGCTGCCCACGCCCACGGCCAGCACGCCCGCTTTGAACCATTCGCACACATTGTCCAGATTAACA
CCGCCGGTTGGCACAAATTTCACATTCGGAAACGGACCTTTCATCGCTTTAACAAACTGCGGACCCACCA
CCTCACCCGGAAACAGTTTTAAGATGGTATGGCCCAGTTTCATGGCTTTCACCAGTTCGGTCGGGGTCAT
AACGCCTGGCATATAGAACACACCCTTCTCCTTGCAAAATTGGCTAATTTCCTCGTCCAGGTGCGGACTC
ACAATGAATTCGGCGCCACTTTCCACCGCTTTACGGCACTGCTCCACGCTGGTCACGGTGCCCGCACCAA
TAATCGCGCCCATTTCCTTCAGAAAGCTCAGTTCCTTAATCACGGTATCCGCATCCGGCACGGTAAAGGT
AATTTCAATCAGATGAACGCCGCCCAGGAAAACCGCCAGCGCTTTCTTTTTCGCTTCTTCCACACTATTG
GCACGCAGCACGGCAACGATCTTGTGTTTCTTG
